Addgene plasmid #87182: pLPC-Flag-TZAPZNF7-11
Purpose: retroviral stable expression of truncation protein Flag-TZAPZNF7-11
Depositing lab: Eros Lazzerini Denchi. Depositing organization: Scripps California (The Scripps Research Institute). Publication: TZAP: A telomere-associated protein involved in telomere length control. Li JS, Miralles Fuste J, Simavorian T, Bartocci C, Tsai J, Karlseder J, Lazzerini Denchi E. Science. 2017 Jan 12. pii: aah6752. doi: 10.1126/science.aah6752. PubMed 28082411.
Backbone
  Vector backbone: pLPC
  Vector type: Mammalian Expression, Retroviral
Growth in bacteria
  Bacterial resistance: Ampicillin, 100 μg/mL
  Growth temperature: 37°C
  Growth strain: NEB Stable
  Copy number: High Copy
Gene/Insert
  Gene/Insert name: TZAP
  Species: H. sapiens (human)
  Entrez Gene: ZBTB48 (a.k.a. HKR3, TZAP, ZNF855, pp9964)
  Promoter: CMV
  Tag / fusion protein: Flag (N terminal on insert)
  Cloning method: Restriction Enzyme; 5′ cloning site unknown (unknown if destroyed); 3′ cloning site unknown (unknown if destroyed)
  Sequencing primers: 5′ CMV-F
Terms and licenses: Academic/Nonprofit Terms; Industry Terms: Not Available to Industry
How to cite: pLPC-Flag-TZAPZNF7-11 was a gift from Eros Lazzerini Denchi (Addgene plasmid # 87182 ; http://n2t.net/addgene:87182 ; RRID:Addgene_87182)
