[The description below was written by a language model from this plasmid's Addgene catalogue record and pLannotate feature annotations shown in this document.]
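Description:
pLPC-Flag-TZAPZNF7-11 is a gammaretroviral mammalian expression plasmid built on the pLPC backbone and designed for stable expression of a Flag-tagged truncation of human TZAP (ZBTB48, also known as HKR3), a telomere-associated zinc finger protein involved in telomere length control. In bacteria it is maintained through a high-copy ColE1/pUC-type origin and selected with ampicillin via the β-lactamase gene and its native promoter.

The transferable retroviral unit is flanked by Moloney murine leukemia virus long terminal repeats, the 3′ one spanning the numbering origin of the circular sequence. Downstream of the 5′ LTR lie an MESV-type Ψ packaging signal and a truncated, start-codon-less gag segment, which together support efficient encapsidation of the genomic RNA when the plasmid is introduced into a packaging cell line supplying the viral proteins in trans. A puromycin N-acetyltransferase gene follows, positioned to be expressed from the LTR-driven transcript, allowing puromycin selection of transduced cells. An internal human CMV immediate-early enhancer and promoter then drives the payload: a Flag epitope (annotated as a fragment of 3xFLAG, consistent with a single tag) fused to the N terminus of a ZBTB48 fragment. The name suggests that the construct relates to zinc fingers 7 to 11, but the record does not define the exact boundaries of the truncation, and the annotated ZBTB48 segment is about 1.6 kb. A short T7 promoter sits just upstream of the tag. The small lacI, bom and HIV-1 LTR hits are short fragments, probably backbone remnants or annotation artefacts.

The construct is intended for generating stably transduced mammalian cells expressing this TZAP truncation, for example for domain-mapping studies of the protein.
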