Features (pLannotate 1.2.2; 16 found; start..end, strand, type, name):
    537..589     -  CDS            lacI (fragment): lac repressor; lacI; The lac repressor binds to the lac operator to inhibit transcription in E. coli. This inhibition can be relieved by adding lactose or isopropyl-β-D-thiogalactopyranoside (IPTG).
    772..1360    -  rep_origin     ori: high-copy-number ColE1/pMB1/pBR322/pUC origin of replication
   1520..2380    -  CDS            AmpR: β-lactamase; bla; confers resistance to ampicillin, carbenicillin, and related antibiotics
   2381..2485    -  promoter       AmpR promoter: bla
   2516..2985    +  LTR            LTR: long terminal repeat from Moloney murine leukemia virus
   3109..3383    +  misc_feature   MESV Ψ (fragment): packaging signal of murine embryonic stem cell virus
   3450..3866    +  CDS            gag (truncated): truncated Moloney murine leukemia virus (MMLV) gag gene lacking the start codon
   3884..4483    +  CDS            PuroR: puromycin N-acetyltransferase; pac from Streptomyces alboniger; confers resistance to puromycin
   4556..4608    -  misc_feature   bom (fragment): basis of mobility region from pBR322
   4763..5142    +  enhancer       CMV enhancer: human cytomegalovirus immediate early enhancer
   5143..5346    +  promoter       CMV promoter: human cytomegalovirus (CMV) immediate early promoter
   5342..5375    +  LTR            5' LTR (truncated) (fragment): truncated 5' long terminal repeat (LTR) from HIV-1
   5391..5409    +  promoter       T7 promoter: promoter for bacteriophage T7 RNA polymerase
   5449..5473    +  CDS            3xFLAG (fragment): three tandem FLAG® epitope tags
   5480..7039    +  CDS            ZBTB48 (fragment): TZAP_HUMAN - Also known as HKR3 From Homo sapiens (Human).
   7141..471     +  LTR            LTR (across the origin): long terminal repeat from Moloney murine leukemia virus
>Addgene plasmid #87182 | pLPC-Flag-TZAPZNF7-11 | addgene full sequence | sequence record 173867 | Addgene NGS Result
GCTGAATATGGGCCAAACAGGATATCTGTGGTAAGCAGTTCCTGCCCCGGCTCAGGGCCAAGAACAGATG
GAACAGCTGAATATGGGCCAAACAGGATATCTGTGGTAAGCAGTTCCTGCCCCGACTCAGGGCCAAGAAC
AGATGGTCCCCAGATGCGGTCCAGCCCTCAGCAGTTTCTAGAGAACCATCAGATGTTTCCAGGGTGCCCC
AAGGACCTGAAATGACCCTGTGCCTTATTTGAACTAACCAATCAGTTCGCTTCTCGCTTCTGTTCGCGCG
CTTCTGCTCCCCGAGCTCAATAAAAGAGCCCACAACCCCTCACTCGGGGCGCCAGTCCTCCGATTGACTG
AGTCGCCCGGGTACCCGTGTATCCAATAAACCCTCTTGCAGTTGCATCCGACTTGTGGTCTCGCTGTTCC
TTGGGAGGGTCTCCTCTGAGTGATTGACTACCCGTCAGCGGGGGTCTTTCACATGCAGCATGTATCAAAA
TTAATTTGGTTTTTTTTCTTAAGTATTTACATTAAATGGCCATAGTTGCATTAATGAATCGGCCAACGCG
CGGGGAGAGGCGGTTTGCGTATTGGGCGCTCTTCCGCTTCCTCGCTCACTGACTCGCTGCGCTCGGTCGT
TCGGCTGCGGCGAGCGGTATCAGCTCACTCAAAGGCGGTAATACGGTTATCCACAGAATCAGGGGATAAC
GCAGGAAAGAACATGTGAGCAAAAGGCCAGCAAAAGGCCAGGAACCGTAAAAAGGCCGCGTTGCTGGCGT
TTTTCCATAGGCTCCGCCCCCCTGACGAGCATCACAAAAATCGACGCTCAAGTCAGAGGTGGCGAAACCC
GACAGGACTATAAAGATACCAGGCGTTTCCCCCTGGAAGCTCCCTCGTGCGCTCTCCTGTTCCGACCCTG
CCGCTTACCGGATACCTGTCCGCCTTTCTCCCTTCGGGAAGCGTGGCGCTTTCTCATAGCTCACGCTGTA
GGTATCTCAGTTCGGTGTAGGTCGTTCGCTCCAAGCTGGGCTGTGTGCACGAACCCCCCGTTCAGCCCGA
CCGCTGCGCCTTATCCGGTAACTATCGTCTTGAGTCCAACCCGGTAAGACACGACTTATCGCCACTGGCA
GCAGCCACTGGTAACAGGATTAGCAGAGCGAGGTATGTAGGCGGTGCTACAGAGTTCTTGAAGTGGTGGC
CTAACTACGGCTACACTAGAAGAACAGTATTTGGTATCTGCGCTCTGCTGAAGCCAGTTACCTTCGGAAA
AAGAGTTGGTAGCTCTTGATCCGGCAAACAAACCACCGCTGGTAGCGGTGGTTTTTTTGTTTGCAAGCAG
CAGATTACGCGCAGAAAAAAAGGATCTCAAGAAGATCCTTTGATCTTTTCTACGGGGTCTGACGCTCAGT
GGAACGAAAACTCACGTTAAGGGATTTTGGTCATGAGATTATCAAAAAGGATCTTCACCTAGATCCTTTT
GCGGCCGCAAATCAATCTAAAGTATATATGAGTAAACTTGGTCTGACAGTTACCAATGCTTAATCAGTGA
GGCACCTATCTCAGCGATCTGTCTATTTCGTTCATCCATAGTTGCCTGACTCCCCGTCGTGTAGATAACT
ACGATACGGGAGGGCTTACCATCTGGCCCCAGTGCTGCAATGATACCGCGAGACCCACGCTCACCGGCTC
CAGATTTATCAGCAATAAACCAGCCAGCCGGAAGGGCCGAGCGCAGAAGTGGTCCTGCAACTTTATCCGC
CTCCATCCAGTCTATTAATTGTTGCCGGGAAGCTAGAGTAAGTAGTTCGCCAGTTAATAGTTTGCGCAAC
GTTGTTGCCATTGCTACAGGCATCGTGGTGTCACGCTCGTCGTTTGGTATGGCTTCATTCAGCTCCGGTT
CCCAACGATCAAGGCGAGTTACATGATCCCCCATGTTGTGCAAAAAAGCGGTTAGCTCCTTCGGTCCTCC
GATCGTTGTCAGAAGTAAGTTGGCCGCAGTGTTATCACTCATGGTTATGGCAGCACTGCATAATTCTCTT
ACTGTCATGCCATCCGTAAGATGCTTTTCTGTGACTGGTGAGTACTCAACCAAGTCATTCTGAGAATAGT
GTATGCGGCGACCGAGTTGCTCTTGCCCGGCGTCAATACGGGATAATACCGCGCCACATAGCAGAACTTT
AAAAGTGCTCATCATTGGAAAACGTTCTTCGGGGCGAAAACTCTCAAGGATCTTACCGCTGTTGAGATCC
AGTTCGATGTAACCCACTCGTGCACCCAACTGATCTTCAGCATCTTTTACTTTCACCAGCGTTTCTGGGT
GAGCAAAAACAGGAAGGCAAAATGCCGCAAAAAAGGGAATAAGGGCGACACGGAAATGTTGAATACTCAT
ACTCTTCCTTTTTCAATATTATTGAAGCATTTATCAGGGTTATTGTCTCATGAGCGGATACATATTTGAA
TGTATTTAGAAAAATAAACAAATAGGGGTTCCGCGCACATTTCCCCGAAAAGTGCCACCTGCAGCCTGAA
TATGGGCCAAACAGGATATCTGTGGTAAGCAGTTCCTGCCCCGGCTCAGGGCCAAGAACAGATGGAACAG
CTGAATATGGGCCAAACAGGATATCTGTGGTAAGCAGTTCCTGCCCCGGCTCAGGGCCAAGAACAGATGG
TCCCCAGATGCGGTCCAGCCCTCAGCAGTTTCTAGAGAACCATCAGATGTTTCCAGGGTGCCCCAAGGAC
CTGAAATGACCCTGTGCCTTATTTGAACTAACCAATCAGTTCGCTTCTCGCTTCTGTTCGCGCGCTTCTG
CTCCCCGAGCTCAATAAAAGAGCCCACAACCCCTCACTCGGGGCGCCAGTCCTCCGATTGACTGAGTCGC
CCGGGTACCCGTGTATCCAATAAACCCTCTTGCAGTTGCATCCGACTTGTGGTCTCGCTGTTCCTTGGGA
GGGTCTCCTCTGAGTGATTGACTACCCGTCAGCGGGGGTCTTTCATTTGGGGGCTCGTCCGGGATCGGGA
GACCCCTGCCCAGGGACCACCGACCCACCACCGGGAGGCAAGCTGGCCAGCAACTTATCTGTGTCTGTCC
GATTGTCTAGTGTCTATGACTGATTTTATGCGCCTGCGTCGGTACTAGTTAGCTAACTAGCTCTGTATCT
GGCGGACCCGTGGTGGAACTGACGAGTTCTGAACACCCGGCCGCAACCCTGGGAGACGTCCCAGGGACTT
TGGGGGCCGTTTTTGTGGCCCGACCTGAGGAAGGGAGTCGATGTGGAATCCGACCCCGTCAGGATATGTG
GTTCTGGTAGGAGACGAGAACCTAAAACAGTTCCCGCCTCCGTCTGAATTTTTGCTTTCGGTTTGGAACC
GAAGCCGCGCGTCTTGTCTGCTGCAGCGCTGCAGCATCGTTCTGTGTTGTCTCTGTCTGACTGTGTTTCT
GTATTTGTCTGAAAATTAGGGCCAGACTGTTACCACTCCCTTAAGTTTGACCTTAGGTCACTGGAAAGAT
GTCGAGCGGATCGCTCACAACCAGTCGGTAGATGTCAAGAAGAGACGTTGGGTTACCTTCTGCTCTGCAG
AATGGCCAACCTTTAACGTCGGATGGCCGCGAGACGGCACCTTTAACCGAGACCTCATCACCCAGGTTAA
GATCAAGGTCTTTTCACCTGGCCCGCATGGACACCCAGACCAGGTCCCCTACATCGTGACCTGGGAAGCC
TTGGCTTTTGACCCCCCTCCCTGGGTCAAGCCCTTTGTACACCCTAAGCCTCCGCCTCCTCTTCCTCCAT
CCGCCCCGTCTCTCCCCCTTGAACCTCCTCGTTCGACCCCGCCTCGATCCTCCCTTTATCCAGCCCTCAC
TCCTTCTCTAGGCGCCGGCCGGATCAGCTTACCATGACCGAGTACAAGCCCACGGTGCGCCTCGCCACCC
GCGACGACGTCCCCAGGGCCGTACGCACCCTCGCCGCCGCGTTCGCCGACTACCCCGCCACGCGCCACAC
CGTCGATCCGGACCGCCACATCGAGCGGGTCACCGAGCTGCAAGAACTCTTCCTCACGCGCGTCGGGCTC
GACATCGGCAAGGTGTGGGTCGCGGACGACGGCGCCGCGGTGGCGGTCTGGACCACGCCGGAGAGCGTCG
AAGCGGGGGCGGTGTTCGCCGAGATCGGCCCGCGCATGGCCGAGTTGAGCGGTTCCCGGCTGGCCGCGCA
GCAACAGATGGAAGGCCTCCTGGCGCCGCACCGGCCCAAGGAGCCCGCGTGGTTCCTGGCCACCGTCGGC
GTCTCGCCCGACCACCAGGGCAAGGGTCTGGGCAGCGCCGTCGTGCTCCCCGGAGTGGAGGCGGCCGAGC
GCGCCGGGGTGCCCGCCTTCCTGGAGACCTCCGCGCCCCGCAACCTCCCCTTCTACGAGCGGCTCGGCTT
CACCGTCACCGCCGACGTCGAGGTGCCCGAAGGACCGCGCACCTGGTGCATGACCCGCAAGCCCGGTGCC
TGACGCCCGCCCCACGACCCGCAGCGCCCGACCGAAAGGAGCGCACGACCCCATGCATCGGATCTCCCGA
TCCCCTATGGTGCACTCTCAGTACAATCTGCTCTGATGCCGCATAGTTAAGCCAGTATCTGCTCCCTGCT
TGTGTGTTGGAGGTCGCTGAGTAGTGCGCGAGCAAAATTTAAGCTACAACAAGGCAAGGCTTGACCGACA
ATTGCATGAAGAATCTGCTTAGGGTTAGGCGTTTTGCGCTGCTTCGCGATGTACGGGCCAGATATACGCG
TTGACATTGATTATTGACTAGTTATTAATAGTAATCAATTACGGGGTCATTAGTTCATAGCCCATATATG
GAGTTCCGCGTTACATAACTTACGGTAAATGGCCCGCCTGGCTGACCGCCCAACGACCCCCGCCCATTGA
CGTCAATAATGACGTATGTTCCCATAGTAACGCCAATAGGGACTTTCCATTGACGTCAATGGGTGGAGTA
TTTACGGTAAACTGCCCACTTGGCAGTACATCAAGTGTATCATATGCCAAGTACGCCCCCTATTGACGTC
AATGACGGTAAATGGCCCGCCTGGCATTATGCCCAGTACATGACCTTATGGGACTTTCCTACTTGGCAGT
ACATCTACGTATTAGTCATCGCTATTACCATGGTGATGCGGTTTTGGCAGTACATCAATGGGCGTGGATA
GCGGTTTGACTCACGGGGATTTCCAAGTCTCCACCCCATTGACGTCAATGGGAGTTTGTTTTGGCACCAA
AATCAACGGGACTTTCCAAAATGTCGTAACAACTCCGCCCCATTGACGCAAATGGGCGGTAGGCGTGTAC
GGTGGGAGGTCTATATAAGCAGAGCTCTCTGGCTAACTAGAGAACCCACTGCTTACTGGCTTATCGAAAT
TAATACGACTCACTATAGGGAGACCCAAGCTTGGTACCGAGCTCGGATCAGCCACCATGGACTACAAAGA
CGATGACGATAAAGGATCCATGGACGGCTCCTTCGTCCAGCACAGTGTGAGGGTTCTGCAGGAGCTCAAC
AAGCAGCGGGAGAAGGGCCAGTACTGCGACGCCACTCTGGACGTGGGGGGCCTGGTGTTTAAGGCACACT
GGAGTGTCCTTGCCTGCTGCAGTCACTTTTTCCAGAGCCTCTACGGGGATGGCTCAGGGGGCAGTGTCGT
CCTCCCTGCTGGCTTCGCTGAGATCTTTGGCCTCTTGTTGGACTTTTTCTACACTGGTCACCTCGCTCTC
ACCTCAGGGAACCGGGATCAGGTGCTCCTGGCAGCCAGGGAGTTGCGAGTGCCAGAGGCCGTAGAGCTGT
GCCAGAGCTTCAAGCCCAAAACTTCAGTGGGACAGGCAGCAGGTGGCCAGAGTGGGCTGGGGCCCCCTGC
CTCCCAGAATGTGAACAGCCACGTCAAGGAGCCGGCAGGCTTGGAAGAAGAGGAAGTTTCGAGGACTCTG
GGTCTAGTCCCCAGGGATCAGGAGCCCAGAGGCAGTCATAGTCCTCAGAGGCCCCAGCTCCATTCCCCAG
CTCAGAGTGAGGGCCCCTCCTCCCTCTGTGGGAAACTGAAGCAGGCCTTGAAGCCTTGTCCCCTTGAGGA
CAAGAAACCCGAGGACTGCAAAGTGCCCCCAAGGCCCTTAGAGGCTGAAGGTGCCCAGCTGCAGGGCGGC
AGTAATGAGTGGGAAGTGGTGGTTCAAGTGGAGGATGATGGGGATGGCGATTACATGTCTGAGCCTGAGG
CTGTGCTGACCAGGAGGAAGTCAAATGTAATCCGAAAGCCCTGTGCAGCTGAGCCAGCCCTGAGCGCGGG
CTCCCTAGCAGCTGAGCCTGCTGAGAACAGAAAAGGTACAGCGGTGCCGGTCGAAAATGAGAGGCCACAC
GTATGTGAGTTCTGCAGCCACGCCTTCACCCAAAAGGCCAATCTCAACATGCACCTGCGCACACACACGG
GTGAGAAGCCCTTCCAGTGCCACCTCTGTGGCAAGACCTTCCGAACCCAAGCCAGCCTGGACAAGCACAA
CCGCACCCACACCGGGGAAAGGCCCTTCAGTTGCGAGTTCTGTGAACAGCGCTTCACTGAGAAGGGGCCC
CTCCTGAGGCACGTGGCCAGCCGCCATCAGGAGGGCCGGCCCCACTTCTGCCAGATATGCGGCAAGACCT
TCAAAGCCGTGGAGCAACTGCGTGTGCACGTCAGACGGCACAAGGGGGTGAGGAAGTTTGAGTGCACCGA
GTGTGGCTACAAGTTTACCCGACAGGCCCACCTGCGGAGGCACATGGAGATCCACGACCGGGTAGAGAAC
TACAACCCGCGGCAGCGCAAGCTCCGCAACCTGATCATCGAGGACGAGAAGATGGTGGTGGTGGCGCTGC
AGCCGCCTGCAGAGCTGGAGGTGGGCTCGGCGGAGGTCATTGTGGAGTCCCTGGCCCAGGGCGGCCTGGC
CTCCCAGCTCCCCGGCCAGAGACTGTGTGCAGAGGAGAGCTTCACCGGCCCAGGTGTCCTGGAGCCCTCC
CTCATCATCACAGCTGCTGTCCCCGAGGACTGTGACACATAGGAATTCTGCAGATATCCATCACACTGGC
GGCCGCTCGAGCATGCATCTAGAGGGCCGATAAAATAAAAGATTTTATTTAGTCTCCAGAAAAAGGGGGG
AATGAAAGACCCCACCTGTAGGTTTGGCAAGCTAGCTTAAGTAACGCCATTTTGCAAGGCATGGAAAAAT
ACATAACTGAGAATAGAGAAGTTCAGATCAAGGTCAGGAACAGATGGAACA
